Addgene plasmid #141146: 9xHRE-MinTK-CRE
Purpose: lentiviral expression vector to generate a hypoxia fate-mapping system
Depositing lab: Daniele Gilkes. Depositing organization: Johns Hopkins University and School of Medicine. Publication: Fate-mapping post-hypoxic tumor cells reveals a ROS-resistant phenotype that promotes metastasis. Godet I, Shin YJ, Ju JA, Ye IC, Wang G, Gilkes DM. Nat Commun. 2019 Oct 24;10(1):4862. doi: 10.1038/s41467-019-12412-1. PubMed 31649238.
Backbone
  Vector backbone: pRRLSIN.cPPT.PGK-GFP.WPRE
  Backbone manufacturer: Didier Trono (Addgene plasmid # 12252)
  Vector type: Lentiviral
Growth in bacteria
  Bacterial resistance: Ampicillin, 100 μg/mL
  Growth temperature: 37°C
  Growth strain: NEB Stable
  Copy number: High Copy
Gene/Insert
  Gene/Insert name: 9xHRE-MinTK-CRE
  Species: Other
  Cloning method: Restriction Enzyme; 5′ cloning site Unknown (unknown if destroyed); 3′ cloning site Unknown (unknown if destroyed)
Terms and licenses: Academic/Nonprofit Terms; Industry Terms: Not Available to Industry
How to cite: 9xHRE-MinTK-CRE was a gift from Daniele Gilkes (Addgene plasmid # 141146 ; http://n2t.net/addgene:141146 ; RRID:Addgene_141146)
