[The description below was written by a language model from this plasmid's Addgene catalogue record and pLannotate feature annotations shown in this document.]
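Description:
9xHRE-MinTK-CRE is a third-generation, self-inactivating lentiviral transfer plasmid built on the pRRLSIN.cPPT.PGK-GFP.WPRE backbone. It is intended to deliver a hypoxia-responsive Cre recombinase cassette into mammalian cells as one half of a hypoxia fate-mapping system. In bacteria it is maintained through a high-copy ColE1/pUC-type origin and selected with ampicillin via β-lactamase. An f1 origin, an SV40 origin and leftover lac and phage-promoter cloning elements are also present in the plasmid backbone. The viral portion has an RSV promoter driving a truncated HIV-1 5' LTR, followed by the Ψ packaging signal with a gag fragment, the Rev response element, the cPPT/CTS and a ΔU3 3' LTR. Genomic RNA can therefore be packaged when helper functions are supplied in trans, while the integrated provirus lacks LTR promoter activity.

As named, the insert consists of nine hypoxia response elements placed upstream of a minimal thymidine kinase promoter that drives Cre. The automated annotation does not label the HRE repeats or a TK promoter as such. It detects only a short minimal TATA-box promoter match downstream of the cPPT, followed by a rabbit β-globin intron and then the full Cre coding sequence. The backbone's PGK-GFP cassette is not annotated and appears to have been replaced. Downstream of Cre, the annotated post-transcriptional element is derived from hepatitis B virus, with adjacent HBsAg fragment and X-protein matches, rather than the woodchuck WPRE suggested by the backbone name.

Because a minimal promoter has low basal activity, Cre should be produced mainly when hypoxia-inducible factors bind the HREs. Cre can then recombine a loxP-based reporter supplied separately, permanently marking cells that have experienced hypoxia. The associated work used this approach to follow post-hypoxic tumour cells.
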