Features (pLannotate 1.2.2; 31 found; start..end, strand, type, name):
      1..227     +  promoter       RSV promoter: Rous sarcoma virus enhancer/promoter
    228..408     +  LTR            5' LTR (truncated): truncated 5' long terminal repeat (LTR) from HIV-1
    455..580     +  misc_feature   HIV-1 Ψ: packaging signal of human immunodeficiency virus type 1
    564..927     +  CDS            HIV-1 gag (fragment): gag protein from human immunodeficiency virus 1; gag
   1073..1306    +  misc_feature   RRE: The Rev response element (RRE) of HIV-1 allows for Rev-dependent mRNA export from the nucleus to the cytoplasm.
   1683..1783    +  CDS            Rev (fragment): human immunodeficiency virus 1 (HIV-1) Rev protein; rev; enhances nuclear export of unspliced and incompletely spliced viral mRNAs
   1797..1914    +  misc_feature   cPPT/CTS: central polypurine tract and central termination sequence of HIV-1
   2105..2136    +  promoter       minP: minimal TATA-box promoter with low basal activity
   2165..2186    +  promoter       SRα promoter (fragment): hybrid promoter consisting of the SV40 early promoter plus part of the long terminal repeat of human T-lymphotrophic virus 1
   2210..2782    +  intron         β-globin intron: intron from rabbit β-globin gene
   2837..2855    +  promoter       T7 promoter: promoter for bacteriophage T7 RNA polymerase
   2871..2889    +  promoter       SP6 promoter: promoter for bacteriophage SP6 RNA polymerase
   2924..3952    +  CDS            cre: RECR_BPP1 - Experimental evidence at protein level: Swiss-Prot protein existence level 1. Catalyzes site-specific recombination between two 34-base- pair LOXP sites. Its role is to maintain the phage genome as a monomeric unit-copy plasmid in the lysogenic state. From Escherichia phage P1 (Bacteriophage P1).
   3977..4132    +  CDS            HBsAg (S) (fragment): major/small (S) envelope protein of hepatitis B virus hepatitis B surface antigen
   4447..4705    +  ncRNA          HBV PRE 1151-1410: Accession: RF02816 - Hepatitis B virus post-transcriptional regulatory element 1151-1410
   4671..5111    +  CDS            X: X_HBVD3 - Experimental evidence at protein level: Swiss-Prot protein existence level 1. Multifunctional protein that plays a role in silencing host antiviral defenses and promoting viral transcription. Does not seem to be essential for HBV infection. May be directly involved in development of cirrhosis and liver cancer (hepatocellular carcinoma). Most of cytosolic activities involve modulation of cytosolic calcium. The effect on apoptosis is controversial depending on the cell types in which the studies have been conducted. May induce apoptosis by localizing in mitochondria and causing loss of
   5133..5201    +  CDS            nef (fragment): NEF_HV1Z2 - Experimental evidence at protein level: Swiss-Prot protein existence level 1. Extracellular Nef protein targets CD4(+) T-lymphocytes for apoptosis by interacting with CXCR4 surface receptors. From Human immunodeficiency virus type 1 group M subtype D (isolate Z2/CDC-Z34) (HIV-1).
   5203..5436    +  LTR            3' LTR (ΔU3): self-inactivating 3' long terminal repeat (LTR) from HIV-1
   5508..5629    +  polyA_signal   SV40 poly(A) signal: SV40 polyadenylation signal
   5669..5804    +  rep_origin     SV40 ori: SV40 origin of replication
   5825..5843    -  promoter       T7 promoter: promoter for bacteriophage T7 RNA polymerase
   5851..6006    +  CDS            lacZα (fragment): LacZα fragment of β-galactosidase; lacZ fragment
   6011..6439    +  rep_origin     f1 ori (sequence partly withheld): f1 bacteriophage origin of replication; arrow indicates direction of (+) strand synthesis
   6492..6596    +  promoter       AmpR promoter: bla
   6597..7457    +  CDS            AmpR: β-lactamase; bla; confers resistance to ampicillin, carbenicillin, and related antibiotics
   7628..8216    +  rep_origin     ori: high-copy-number ColE1/pMB1/pBR322/pUC origin of replication
   8399..8491    +  CDS            lacI (fragment): lac repressor; lacI; The lac repressor binds to the lac operator to inhibit transcription in E. coli. This inhibition can be relieved by adding lactose or isopropyl-β-D-thiogalactopyranoside (IPTG).
   8504..8525    +  protein_bind   CAP binding site: CAP binding activates transcription in the presence of cAMP. E. coli catabolite activator protein
   8540..8570    +  promoter       lac promoter: promoter for the E. coli lac operon
   8578..8594    +  protein_bind   lac operator: The lac repressor binds to the lac operator to inhibit transcription in E. coli. This inhibition can be relieved by adding lactose or isopropyl-β-D-thiogalactopyranoside (IPTG). lac repressor encoded by lacI
   8639..8657    +  promoter       T3 promoter: promoter for bacteriophage T3 RNA polymerase
>Addgene plasmid #141146 | 9xHRE-MinTK-CRE | addgene full sequence | sequence record 305935 | Addgene NGS Result
TGTAGTCTTATGCAATACTCTTGTAGTCTTGCAACATGGTAACGATGAGTTAGCAACATGCCTTACAAGG
AGAGAAAAAGCACCGTGCATGCCGATTGGTGGAAGTAAGGTGGTACGATCGTGCCTTATTAGGAAGGCAA
CAGACGGGTCTGACATGGATTGGACGAACCACTGAATTGCCGCATTGCAGAGATATTGTATTTAAGTGCC
TAGCTCGATACATAAACGGGTCTCTCTGGTTAGACCAGATCTGAGCCTGGGAGCTCTCTGGCTAACTAGG
GAACCCACTGCTTAAGCCTCAATAAAGCTTGCCTTGAGTGCTTCAAGTAGTGTGTGCCCGTCTGTTGTGT
GACTCTGGTAACTAGAGATCCCTCAGACCCTTTTAGTCAGTGTGGAAAATCTCTAGCAGTGGCGCCCGAA
CAGGGACTTGAAAGCGAAAGGGAAACCAGAGGAGCTCTCTCGACGCAGGACTCGGCTTGCTGAAGCGCGC
ACGGCAAGAGGCGAGGGGCGGCGACTGGTGAGTACGCCAAAAATTTTGACTAGCGGAGGCTAGAAGGAGA
GAGATGGGTGCGAGAGCGTCAGTATTAAGCGGGGGAGAATTAGATCGCGATGGGAAAAAATTCGGTTAAG
GCCAGGGGGAAAGAAAAAATATAAATTAAAACATATAGTATGGGCAAGCAGGGAGCTAGAACGATTCGCA
GTTAATCCTGGCCTGTTAGAAACATCAGAAGGCTGTAGACAAATACTGGGACAGCTACAACCATCCCTTC
AGACAGGATCAGAAGAACTTAGATCATTATATAATACAGTAGCAACCCTCTATTGTGTGCATCAAAGGAT
AGAGATAAAAGACACCAAGGAAGCTTTAGACAAGATAGAGGAAGAGCAAAACAAAAGTAAGACCACCGCA
CAGCAAGCGGCCGCTGATCTTCAGACCTGGAGGAGGAGATATGAGGGACAATTGGAGAAGTGAATTATAT
AAATATAAAGTAGTAAAAATTGAACCATTAGGAGTAGCACCCACCAAGGCAAAGAGAAGAGTGGTGCAGA
GAGAAAAAAGAGCAGTGGGAATAGGAGCTTTGTTCCTTGGGTTCTTGGGAGCAGCAGGAAGCACTATGGG
CGCAGCGTCAATGACGCTGACGGTACAGGCCAGACAATTATTGTCTGGTATAGTGCAGCAGCAGAACAAT
TTGCTGAGGGCTATTGAGGCGCAACAGCATCTGTTGCAACTCACAGTCTGGGGCATCAAGCAGCTCCAGG
CAAGAATCCTGGCTGTGGAAAGATACCTAAAGGATCAACAGCTCCTGGGGATTTGGGGTTGCTCTGGAAA
ACTCATTTGCACCACTGCTGTGCCTTGGAATGCTAGTTGGAGTAATAAATCTCTGGAACAGATTTGGAAT
CACACGACCTGGATGGAGTGGGACAGAGAAATTAACAATTACACAAGCTTAATACACTCCTTAATTGAAG
AATCGCAAAACCAGCAAGAAAAGAATGAACAAGAATTATTGGAATTAGATAAATGGGCAAGTTTGTGGAA
TTGGTTTAACATAACAAATTGGCTGTGGTATATAAAATTATTCATAATGATAGTAGGAGGCTTGGTAGGT
TTAAGAATAGTTTTTGCTGTACTTTCTATAGTGAATAGAGTTAGGCAGGGATATTCACCATTATCGTTTC
AGACCCACCTCCCAACCCCGAGGGGACCCGACAGGCCCGAAGGAATAGAAGAAGAAGGTGGAGAGAGAGA
CAGAGACAGATCCATTCGATTAGTGAACGGATCTCGACGGTATCGGTTTTAAAAGAAAAGGGGGGATTGG
GGGGTACAGTGCAGGGGAAAGAATAGTAGACATAATAGCAACAGACATACAAACTAAAGAATTACAAAAA
CAAATTACAAAAATTCAAAATTTTATCGACTCAGAACACGCCGTGTACGTGCTTCACGTGTACGTGGCGA
TCGTGTACGTGCTGTCTCACACAGCACTCTAGACTACTCGTGTACGTGTACGACGTGTACGTGGGCTACG
TGTACGTGCTGTCTCACACAGCACGAAGCTTCGTAGCAATCGGACCGACGACGCCGGGCTCGAGATCTAG
ACTCTAGAGGGTATATAATGGAAGCTCGAATTCCAGCTTGGCATTCCGGTACTGTTGGTAAAAACTAGGC
TTTTGCAAAAAGCTCCGGATCGATCCTGAGAACTTCAGGGTGAGTTTGGGGACCCTTGATTGTTCTTTCT
TTTTCGCTATTGTAAAATTCATGTTATATGGAGGGGGCAAAGTTTTCAGGGTGTTGTTTAGAATGGGAAG
ATGTCCCTTGTATCACCATGGACCCTCATGATAATTTTGTTTCTTTCACTTTCTACTCTGTTGACAACCA
TTGTCTCCTCTTATTTTCTTTTCATTTTCTGTAACTTTTTCGTTAAACTTTAGCTTGCATTTGTAACGAA
TTTTTAAATTCACTTTTGTTTATTTGTCAGATTGTAAGTACTTTCTCTAATCACTTTTTTTTCAAGGCAA
TCAGGGTATATTATATTGTACTTCAGCACAGTTTTAGAGAACAATTGTTATAATTAAATGATAAGGTAGA
ATATTTCTGCATATAAATTCTGGCTGGCGTGGAAATATTCTTATTGGTAGAAACAACTACATCCTGGTCA
TCATCCTGCCTTTCTCTTTATGGTTACAATGATATACACTGCTTGAGATGAGGATAAAATACTCTGAGTC
CAAACCGGGCCCCTCTGCTAACCATGTTCATGCCTTCTTCTTTTTCCTACAGCTCCTGGGCAACGTGCTG
GTTATTGTGCTGTCTCATCATTTTGGCAAAGAATTGTAATACGACTCACTATAGGGCGAATTCAAGCTTG
ATTTAGGTGACACTATAGAATACAAGCTACTTGTTCTTTTTGCAGGATCCACCATGTCCAATTTACTGAC
CGTACACCAAAATTTGCCTGCATTACCGGTCGATGCAACGAGTGATGAGGTTCGCAAGAACCTGATGGAC
ATGTTCAGGGATCGCCAGGCGTTTTCTGAGCATACCTGGAAAATGCTTCTGTCCGTTTGCCGGTCGTGGG
CGGCATGGTGCAAGTTGAATAACCGGAAATGGTTTCCCGCAGAACCTGAAGATGTTCGCGATTATCTTCT
ATATCTTCAGGCGCGCGGTCTGGCAGTAAAAACTATCCAGCAACATTTGGGCCAGCTAAACATGCTTCAT
CGTCGGTCCGGGCTGCCACGACCAAGTGACAGCAATGCTGTTTCACTGGTTATGCGGCGGATCCGAAAAG
AAAACGTTGATGCCGGTGAACGTGCAAAACAGGCTCTAGCGTTCGAACGCACTGATTTCGACCAGGTTCG
TTCACTCATGGAAAATAGCGATCGCTGCCAGGATATACGTAATCTGGCATTTCTGGGGATTGCTTATAAC
ACCCTGTTACGTATAGCCGAAATTGCCAGGATCAGGGTTAAAGATATCTCACGTACTGACGGTGGGAGAA
TGTTAATCCATATTGGCAGAACGAAAACGCTGGTTAGCACCGCAGGTGTAGAGAAGGCACTTAGCCTGGG
GGTAACTAAACTGGTCGAGCGATGGATTTCCGTCTCTGGTGTAGCTGATGATCCGAATAACTACCTGTTT
TGCCGGGTCAGAAAAAATGGTGTTGCCGCGCCATCTGCCACCAGCCAGCTATCAACTCGCGCCCTGGAAG
GGATTTTTGAAGCAACTCATCGATTGATTTACGGCGCTAAGGATGACTCTGGTCAGAGATACCTGGCCTG
GTCTGGACACAGTGCCCGTGTCGGAGCCGCGCGAGATATGGCCCGCGCTGGAGTTTCAATACCGGAGATC
ATGCAAGCTGGTGGCTGGACCAATGTAAATATTGTCATGAACTATATCCGTAACCTGGATAGTGAAACAG
GGGCAATGGTGCGCCTGCTGGAAGATGGCGATGGTTCTCTAGAACATTAAGCTAGCCTAGTGCCATTTGT
TCAGTGGTTCGTAGGGCTTTCCCCCACTGTTTGGCTTTCAGTTATATGGATGATGTGGTATTGGGGGCCA
AGTCTGTACAGCATCTTGAGTCCCTTTTTACCGCTGTTACCAATTTTCTTTTGTCTTTGGGTATACATTT
AAACCCTAACAAAACAAAGAGATGGGGTTACTCTCTAAATTTTATGGGTTATGTCATTGGATGTTATGGG
TCCTTGCCACAAGAACACATCATACAAAAAATCAAAGAATGTTTTAGAAAACTTCCTATTAACAGGCCTA
TTGATTGGAAAGTATGTCAACGAATTGTGGGTCTTTTGGGTTTTGCTGCCCCTTTTACACAATGTGGTTA
TCCTGCGTTGATGCCTTTGTATGCATGTATTCAATCTAAGCAGGCTTTCACTTTCTCGCCAACTTACAAG
GCCTTTCTGTGTAAACAATACCTGAACCTTTACCCCGTTGCCCGGCAACGGCCAGGTCTGTGCCAAGTGT
TTGCTGACGCAACCCCCACTGGCTGGGGCTTGGTCATGGGCCATCAGCGCATGCGTGGAACCTTTTCGGC
TCCTCTGCCGATCCATACTGCGGAACTCCTAGCCGCTTGTTTTGCTCGCAGCAGGTCTGGAGCAAACATT
ATCGGGACTGATAACTCTGTTGTCCTATCCCGCAAATATACATCGTTTCCATGGCTGCTAGGCTGTGCTG
CCAACTGGATCCTGCGCGGGACGTCCTTTGTTTACGTCCCGTCGGCGCTGAATCCTGCGGACGACCCTTC
TCGGGGTCGCTTGGGACTCTCTCGTCCCCTTCTCCGTCTGCCGTTCCGACCGACCACGGGGCGCACCTCT
CTTTACGCGGACTCCCCGTCTGTGCCTTCTCATCTGCCGGACCGTGTGCACTTCGCTTCACCTCTGCACG
TCGCATGGAGACCACCGTGAACGCCCACCAAATATTGCCCAAGGTCTTACATAAGAGGACTCTTGGACTC
TCAGCAATGTCAACGACCGACCTTGAGGCATACTTCAAAGACTGTTTGTTTAAAGACTGGGAGGAGTTGG
GGGAGGAGATTAGGTTAAAGGTCTTTGTACTAGGAGGCTGTAGGCATAAATTGGTCTGCGCACCAGCACC
ATGGCGCAATCACTAGAGCGGGGTACCTTTAAGACCAATGACTTACAAGGCAGCTGTAGATCTTAGCCAC
TTTTTAAAAGAAAAGGGGGGACTGGAAGGGCTAATTCACTCCCAACGAAGACAAGATCTGCTTTTTGCTT
GTACTGGGTCTCTCTGGTTAGACCAGATCTGAGCCTGGGAGCTCTCTGGCTAACTAGGGAACCCACTGCT
TAAGCCTCAATAAAGCTTGCCTTGAGTGCTTCAAGTAGTGTGTGCCCGTCTGTTGTGTGACTCTGGTAAC
TAGAGATCCCTCAGACCCTTTTAGTCAGTGTGGAAAATCTCTAGCAGTAGTAGTTCATGTCATCTTATTA
TTCAGTATTTATAACTTGCAAAGAAATGAATATCAGAGAGTGAGAGGAACTTGTTTATTGCAGCTTATAA
TGGTTACAAATAAAGCAATAGCATCACAAATTTCACAAATAAAGCATTTTTTTCACTGCATTCTAGTTGT
GGTTTGTCCAAACTCATCAATGTATCTTATCATGTCTGGCTCTAGCTATCCCGCCCCTAACTCCGCCCAT
CCCGCCCCTAACTCCGCCCAGTTCCGCCCATTCTCCGCCCCATGGCTGACTAATTTTTTTTATTTATGCA
GAGGCCGAGGCCGCCTCGGCCTCTGAGCTATTCCAGAAGTAGTGAGGAGGCTTTTTTGGAGGCCTAGGGA
CGTACCCAATTCGCCCTATAGTGAGTCGTATTACGCGCGCTCACTGGCCGTCGTTTTACAACGTCGTGAC
TGGGAAAACCCTGGCGTTACCCAACTTAATCGCCTTGCAGCACATCCCCCTTTCGCCAGCTGGCGTAATA
GCGAAGAGGCCCGCACCGATCGCCCTTCCCAACAGTTGCGCAGCCTGAATGGCGAATGGG
[124 nt withheld, positions 6011-6134]
C
[91 nt withheld, positions 6136-6226]
A
[49 nt withheld, positions 6228-6276]
CCTTTGACGTTGGAGTCCACGTTCTTT
[37 nt withheld, positions 6304-6340]
ACCCTATCTCGGTCTATTCTTTTGATTTATAAGGGATTTTGCCGATTTCGGCCTATTGGTTAAAAAATGA
GCTGATTTAACAAAAATTTAACGCGAATTTTAACAAAATATTAACGCTTACAATTTAGGTGGCACTTTTC
GGGGAAATGTGCGCGGAACCCCTATTTGTTTATTTTTCTAAATACATTCAAATATGTATCCGCTCATGAG
ACAATAACCCTGATAAATGCTTCAATAATATTGAAAAAGGAAGAGTATGAGTATTCAACATTTCCGTGTC
GCCCTTATTCCCTTTTTTGCGGCATTTTGCCTTCCTGTTTTTGCTCACCCAGAAACGCTGGTGAAAGTAA
AAGATGCTGAAGATCAGTTGGGTGCACGAGTGGGTTACATCGAACTGGATCTCAACAGCGGTAAGATCCT
TGAGAGTTTTCGCCCCGAAGAACGTTTTCCAATGATGAGCACTTTTAAAGTTCTGCTATGTGGCGCGGTA
TTATCCCGTATTGACGCCGGGCAAGAGCAACTCGGTCGCCGCATACACTATTCTCAGAATGACTTGGTTG
AGTACTCACCAGTCACAGAAAAGCATCTTACGGATGGCATGACAGTAAGAGAATTATGCAGTGCTGCCAT
AACCATGAGTGATAACACTGCGGCCAACTTACTTCTGACAACGATCGGAGGACCGAAGGAGCTAACCGCT
TTTTTGCACAACATGGGGGATCATGTAACTCGCCTTGATCGTTGGGAACCGGAGCTGAATGAAGCCATAC
CAAACGACGAGCGTGACACCACGATGCCTGTAGCAATGGCAACAACGTTGCGCAAACTATTAACTGGCGA
ACTACTTACTCTAGCTTCCCGGCAACAATTAATAGACTGGATGGAGGCGGATAAAGTTGCAGGACCACTT
CTGCGCTCGGCCCTTCCGGCTGGCTGGTTTATTGCTGATAAATCTGGAGCCGGTGAGCGTGGGTCTCGCG
GTATCATTGCAGCACTGGGGCCAGATGGTAAGCCCTCCCGTATCGTAGTTATCTACACGACGGGGAGTCA
GGCAACTATGGATGAACGAAATAGACAGATCGCTGAGATAGGTGCCTCACTGATTAAGCATTGGTAACTG
TCAGACCAAGTTTACTCATATATACTTTAGATTGATTTAAAACTTCATTTTTAATTTAAAAGGATCTAGG
TGAAGATCCTTTTTGATAATCTCATGACCAAAATCCCTTAACGTGAGTTTTCGTTCCACTGAGCGTCAGA
CCCCGTAGAAAAGATCAAAGGATCTTCTTGAGATCCTTTTTTTCTGCGCGTAATCTGCTGCTTGCAAACA
AAAAAACCACCGCTACCAGCGGTGGTTTGTTTGCCGGATCAAGAGCTACCAACTCTTTTTCCGAAGGTAA
CTGGCTTCAGCAGAGCGCAGATACCAAATACTGTTCTTCTAGTGTAGCCGTAGTTAGGCCACCACTTCAA
GAACTCTGTAGCACCGCCTACATACCTCGCTCTGCTAATCCTGTTACCAGTGGCTGCTGCCAGTGGCGAT
AAGTCGTGTCTTACCGGGTTGGACTCAAGACGATAGTTACCGGATAAGGCGCAGCGGTCGGGCTGAACGG
GGGGTTCGTGCACACAGCCCAGCTTGGAGCGAACGACCTACACCGAACTGAGATACCTACAGCGTGAGCT
ATGAGAAAGCGCCACGCTTCCCGAAGGGAGAAAGGCGGACAGGTATCCGGTAAGCGGCAGGGTCGGAACA
GGAGAGCGCACGAGGGAGCTTCCAGGGGGAAACGCCTGGTATCTTTATAGTCCTGTCGGGTTTCGCCACC
TCTGACTTGAGCGTCGATTTTTGTGATGCTCGTCAGGGGGGCGGAGCCTATGGAAAAACGCCAGCAACGC
GGCCTTTTTACGGTTCCTGGCCTTTTGCTGGCCTTTTGCTCACATGTTCTTTCCTGCGTTATCCCCTGAT
TCTGTGGATAACCGTATTACCGCCTTTGAGTGAGCTGATACCGCTCGCCGCAGCCGAACGACCGAGCGCA
GCGAGTCAGTGAGCGAGGAAGCGGAAGAGCGCCCAATACGCAAACCGCCTCTCCCCGCGCGTTGGCCGAT
TCATTAATGCAGCTGGCACGACAGGTTTCCCGACTGGAAAGCGGGCAGTGAGCGCAACGCAATTAATGTG
AGTTAGCTCACTCATTAGGCACCCCAGGCTTTACACTTTATGCTTCCGGCTCGTATGTTGTGTGGAATTG
TGAGCGGATAACAATTTCACACAGGAAACAGCTATGACCATGATTACGCCAAGCGCGCAATTAACCCTCA
CTAAAGGGAACAAAAGCTGGAGCTGCAAGCTTAA
